Addgene plasmid #69535: pCXLE-dCas9VP192-T2A-EGFP-shP53
Purpose: Episomal plasmid encoding dCas9VP192 and p53 shRNA
Depositing lab: Timo Otonkoski. Depositing organization: University of Helsinki. Publication: Conditionally Stabilized dCas9 Activator for Controlling Gene Expression in Human Cell Reprogramming and Differentiation. Balboa D, Weltner J, Eurola S, Trokovic R, Wartiovaara K, Otonkoski T. Stem Cell Reports. 2015 Sep 8;5(3):448-59. doi: 10.1016/j.stemcr.2015.08.001. PubMed 26352799.
Backbone
  Vector backbone: pCXLE
  Total vector size (bp): 16241
  Vector type: CRISPR
Growth in bacteria
  Bacterial resistance: Ampicillin, 100 μg/mL
  Growth temperature: 37°C
  Growth strain: DH5alpha
  Copy number: High Copy
Gene/Insert
  Gene/Insert name: dCas9-dCas9VP192-GFP-shp53
  Insert size (bp): 6802
  Promoter: CAG
  Tag / fusion protein: EGFP (C terminal on insert)
  Cloning method: Restriction Enzyme; 5′ cloning site AgeI (unknown if destroyed); 3′ cloning site ClaI (unknown if destroyed)
  Sequencing primers: 5′ pCAG-F GCAACGTGCTGGTTATTGTG
Resource information
  A portion of this plasmid was derived from a plasmid made by: dCas9 Mutated from pX335-U6-Chimeric_BB-CBh-hSpCas9n(D10A), Addgene Plasmid #42335; pCXLE backbone with shp53 used from Addgene Plasmid #27077.
Terms and licenses: Academic/Nonprofit Terms; Industry Terms: Not Available to Industry
How to cite: pCXLE-dCas9VP192-T2A-EGFP-shP53 was a gift from Timo Otonkoski (Addgene plasmid # 69535 ; http://n2t.net/addgene:69535 ; RRID:Addgene_69535)
