[The description below was written by a language model from this plasmid's Addgene catalogue record and pLannotate feature annotations shown in this document.]
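Description:
pCXLE-dCas9VP192-T2A-EGFP-shP53 is a 16.2 kb non-integrating episomal CRISPR-activator plasmid built on the pCXLE backbone for use in mammalian cells. It is propagated in E. coli through a high-copy ColE1/pUC-type origin with ampicillin selection (AmpR). In mammalian cells it relies on the Epstein-Barr virus oriP origin together with an EBNA1 expression cassette, which allow the plasmid to replicate and be retained extrachromosomally in dividing cells. The EBNA1 region is flanked by two loxP sites in the same orientation, so Cre recombinase could in principle excise it. Several short EBV, lac and HBB "fragment" annotations appear to be residual backbone or flanking sequence rather than functional genes.

The main payload is driven by the CAG promoter (CMV enhancer, chicken β-actin promoter and chimeric intron). It encodes a Streptococcus pyogenes Cas9 that, according to the record, was mutated from a D10A nickase to the catalytically dead form, preceded by a partial HA-tag annotation. This is fused at its C terminus to four tandem VP48 blocks, each comprising three VP16 minimal activation domains, which together form the VP192 transactivator. EGFP follows and, per the plasmid name, is separated by a T2A self-cleaving peptide (not annotated in the feature table), so that it reports expression as a separate protein. A WPRE and a rabbit β-globin polyadenylation signal complete the transcription unit. A separate mouse U6 (Pol III) promoter lies upstream of the p53 shRNA inherited from the parental pCXLE plasmid, although the hairpin itself is not annotated.

No guide RNA cassette is recorded, so guides must be supplied separately. The associated work concerns dCas9 activators for controlling endogenous gene expression in human cell reprogramming and differentiation, where p53 knockdown is commonly used to improve reprogramming efficiency.
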