Features (pLannotate 1.2.2; 31 found; start..end, strand, type, name):
      4..383     +  enhancer       CMV enhancer: human cytomegalovirus immediate early enhancer
    385..661     +  promoter       chicken β-actin promoter: No description available
    662..1678    +  intron         chimeric intron: chimera between introns from chicken β-actin and rabbit β-globin
   1752..1779    +  CDS            3xHA (fragment): three tandem HA epitope tags
   1812..5912    +  CDS            Cas9: Cas9 (Csn1) endonuclease from the Streptococcus pyogenes Type II CRISPR/Cas system generates RNA-guided double strand breaks in DNA
   5973..6083    +  CDS            VP48: 3 tandem repeats of the minimal activation domain of herpes simplex virus VP16 (Cheng et al., 2013)
   6135..6245    +  CDS            VP48: 3 tandem repeats of the minimal activation domain of herpes simplex virus VP16 (Cheng et al., 2013)
   6297..6407    +  CDS            VP48: 3 tandem repeats of the minimal activation domain of herpes simplex virus VP16 (Cheng et al., 2013)
   6459..6569    +  CDS            VP48: 3 tandem repeats of the minimal activation domain of herpes simplex virus VP16 (Cheng et al., 2013)
   6669..7388    +  CDS            EGFP: the original enhanced GFP (Yang et al., 1996) mammalian codon-optimized
   7426..8014    +  misc_feature   WPRE: woodchuck hepatitis virus posttranscriptional regulatory element
   8018..8098    +  CDS            HBB (fragment): HBB_PONPY - Experimental evidence at transcript level: Swiss-Prot protein existence level 2. Involved in oxygen transport from the lung to the various peripheral tissues. From Pongo pygmaeus (Bornean orangutan).
   8169..8224    +  polyA_signal   β-globin poly(A) signal: rabbit β-globin polyadenylation signal (Gil and Proudfoot, 1987)
   8607..8629    -  protein_bind   lac operator (fragment): The lac repressor binds to the lac operator to inhibit transcription in E. coli. This inhibition can be relieved by adding lactose or isopropyl-β-D-thiogalactopyranoside (IPTG). lac repressor encoded by lacI
   8633..8663    -  promoter       lac promoter: promoter for the E. coli lac operon
   8678..8699    -  protein_bind   CAP binding site: CAP binding activates transcription in the presence of cAMP. E. coli catabolite activator protein
   8712..8751    -  CDS            lacI (fragment): lac repressor; lacI; The lac repressor binds to the lac operator to inhibit transcription in E. coli. This inhibition can be relieved by adding lactose or isopropyl-β-D-thiogalactopyranoside (IPTG).
   8788..8821    -  protein_bind   loxP: Cre-mediated recombination occurs in the 8-bp core sequence (GCATACAT). Cre recombinase
   8874..8897    +  promoter       tet promoter (fragment): E. coli promoter for tetracycline efflux protein gene
   8900..9244    +  CDS            BRRF2_EBVB9 (fragment): Protein inferred from homology: Swiss-Prot protein existence level 3. From Epstein-Barr virus (strain B95-8) (HHV-4) (Human herpesvirus 4).
   9282..11207   +  CDS            EBNA1: Epstein-Barr nuclear antigen 1, also known as EBNA-1 crucial for latent viral infection, and for episomal amplification of vectors containing the oriP origin (Okita et al., 2013)
  11290..11358   +  CDS            gL (fragment): GL_EBVB9 - Experimental evidence at protein level: Swiss-Prot protein existence level 1. The heterodimer glycoprotein H-glycoprotein L is required for the fusion of viral and plasma membranes leading to virus entry into the host cell. Acts as a functional inhibitor of gH and maintains gH in an inhibited form. Upon binding to host integrins, gL dissociates from gH leading to activation of the viral fusion glycoproteins gB and gH. Fusion of EBV with B-lymphocytes requires the additional receptor- binding protein gp42, which forms a complex with gH/gL. The heterodimer gH/gL targets also host EPHA
  11375..11408   -  protein_bind   loxP: Cre-mediated recombination occurs in the 8-bp core sequence (GCATACAT). Cre recombinase
  11442..11594   +  CDS            gL (fragment): GL_EBVA8 - Experimental evidence at protein level: Swiss-Prot protein existence level 1. The heterodimer glycoprotein H-glycoprotein L is required for the fusion of viral and plasma membranes leading to virus entry into the host cell. Acts as a functional inhibitor of gH and maintains gH in an inhibited form. Upon binding to host integrins, gL dissociates from gH leading to activation of the viral fusion glycoproteins gB and gH. The heterodimer gH/gL targets also host EPHA2 to promote viral entry. From Epstein-Barr virus (strain AG876) (HHV-4) (Human herpesvirus 4).
  11595..13384   +  rep_origin     oriP: Epstein-Barr virus oriP replication origin (Yates et al., 2000)
  13855..14168   +  promoter       U6 promoter: RNA polymerase III promoter for mouse U6 snRNA (Das et al., 1988)
  14229..14252   -  misc_feature   MCS (fragment): pBluescript multiple cloning site
  14253..14307   -  CDS            lacI (fragment): lac repressor; lacI; The lac repressor binds to the lac operator to inhibit transcription in E. coli. This inhibition can be relieved by adding lactose or isopropyl-β-D-thiogalactopyranoside (IPTG).
  14490..15078   -  rep_origin     ori: high-copy-number ColE1/pMB1/pBR322/pUC origin of replication
  15249..16109   -  CDS            AmpR: β-lactamase; bla; confers resistance to ampicillin, carbenicillin, and related antibiotics
  16110..16214   -  promoter       AmpR promoter: bla
>Addgene plasmid #69535 | pCXLE-dCas9VP192-T2A-EGFP-shP53 | depositor full sequence | sequence record 123648 | pCXLE-dCas9VP192-T2A-EGFP-shP53 sequence 16241 bps
GTCGACATTGATTATTGACTAGTTATTAATAGTAATCAATTACGGGGTCATTAGTTCATAGCCCATATAT
GGAGTTCCGCGTTACATAACTTACGGTAAATGGCCCGCCTGGCTGACCGCCCAACGACCCCCGCCCATTG
ACGTCAATAATGACGTATGTTCCCATAGTAACGCCAATAGGGACTTTCCATTGACGTCAATGGGTGGAGT
ATTTACGGTAAACTGCCCACTTGGCAGTACATCAAGTGTATCATATGCCAAGTACGCCCCCTATTGACGT
CAATGACGGTAAATGGCCCGCCTGGCATTATGCCCAGTACATGACCTTATGGGACTTTCCTACTTGGCAG
TACATCTACGTATTAGTCATCGCTATTACCATGGTCGAGGTGAGCCCCACGTTCTGCTTCACTCTCCCCA
TCTCCCCCCCCTCCCCACCCCCAATTTTGTATTTATTTATTTTTTAATTATTTTGTGCAGCGATGGGGGC
GGGGGGGGGGGGGGGGCGCGCGCCAGGCGGGGCGGGGCGGGGCGAGGGGCGGGGCGGGCGAGGCGGAGAG
GTGCGGCGGCAGCCAATCAGAGCGGCGCGCTCCGAAAGTTTCCTTTTATGGCGAGGCGGCGGCGGCGGCG
GCCCTATAAAAAGCGAAGCGCGCGGCGGGCGGGAGTCGCTGCGCGCTGCCTTCGCCCCGTGCCCCGCTCC
GCCGCCGCCTCGCGCCGCCCGCCCCGGCTCTGACTGACCGCGTTACTCCCACAGGTGAGCGGGCGGGACG
GCCCTTCTCCTCCGGGCTGTAATTAGCGCTTGGTTTAATGACGGCTTGTTTCTTTTCTGTGGCTGCGTGA
AAGCCTTGAGGGGCTCCGGGAGGGCCCTTTGTGCGGGGGGAGCGGCTCGGGGGGTGCGTGCGTGTGTGTG
TGCGTGGGGAGCGCCGCGTGCGGCTCCGCGCTGCCCGGCGGCTGTGAGCGCTGCGGGCGCGGCGCGGGGC
TTTGTGCGCTCCGCAGTGTGCGCGAGGGGAGCGCGGCCGGGGGCGGTGCCCCGCGGTGCGGGGGGGGCTG
CGAGGGGAACAAAGGCTGCGTGCGGGGTGTGTGCGTGGGGGGGTGAGCAGGGGGTGTGGGCGCGTCGGTC
GGGCTGCAACCCCCCCTGCACCCCCCTCCCCGAGTTGCTGAGCACGGCCCGGCTTCGGGTGCGGGGCTCC
GTACGGGGCGTGGCGCGGGGCTCGCCGTGCCGGGCGGGGGGTGGCGGCAGGTGGGGGTGCCGGGCGGGGC
GGGGCCGCCTCGGGCCGGGGAGGGCTCGGGGGAGGGGCGCGGCGGCCCCCGGAGCGCCGGCGGCTGTCGA
GGCGCGGCGAGCCGCAGCCATTGCCTTTTATGGTAATCGTGCGAGAGGGCGCAGGGACTTCCTTTGTCCC
AAATCTGTGCGGAGCCGAAATCTGGGAGGCGCCGCCGCACCCCCTCTAGCGGGCGCGGGGCGAAGCGGTG
CGGCGCCGGCAGGAAGGAAATGGGCGGGGAGGGCCTTCGTGCGTCGCCGCGCCGCCGTCCCCTTCTCCCT
CTCCAGCCTCGGGGCTGTCCGCGGGGGGACGGCTGCCTTCGGGGGGGACGGGGCAGGGCGGGGTTCGGCT
TCTGGCGTGTGACCGGCGGCTCTAGAGCCTCTGCTAACCATGTTCATGCCTTCTTCTTTTTCCTACAGCT
CCTGGGCAACGTGCTGGTTATTGTGCTGTCTCATCATTTTGGCAAAGAATTCCTCGACCGGTGCCACCAT
GTACCCATACGATGTTCCAGATTACGCTTCGCCGAAGAAAAAGCGCAAGGTCGAAGCGTCCGACAAGAAG
TACAGCATCGGCCTGGCCATCGGCACCAACTCTGTGGGCTGGGCCGTGATCACCGACGAGTACAAGGTGC
CCAGCAAGAAATTCAAGGTGCTGGGCAACACCGACCGGCACAGCATCAAGAAGAACCTGATCGGAGCCCT
GCTGTTCGACAGCGGCGAAACAGCCGAGGCCACCCGGCTGAAGAGAACCGCCAGAAGAAGATACACCAGA
CGGAAGAACCGGATCTGCTATCTGCAAGAGATCTTCAGCAACGAGATGGCCAAGGTGGACGACAGCTTCT
TCCACAGACTGGAAGAGTCCTTCCTGGTGGAAGAGGATAAGAAGCACGAGCGGCACCCCATCTTCGGCAA
CATCGTGGACGAGGTGGCCTACCACGAGAAGTACCCCACCATCTACCACCTGAGAAAGAAACTGGTGGAC
AGCACCGACAAGGCCGACCTGCGGCTGATCTATCTGGCCCTGGCCCACATGATCAAGTTCCGGGGCCACT
TCCTGATCGAGGGCGACCTGAACCCCGACAACAGCGACGTGGACAAGCTGTTCATCCAGCTGGTGCAGAC
CTACAACCAGCTGTTCGAGGAAAACCCCATCAACGCCAGCGGCGTGGACGCCAAGGCCATCCTGTCTGCC
AGACTGAGCAAGAGCAGACGGCTGGAAAATCTGATCGCCCAGCTGCCCGGCGAGAAGAAGAATGGCCTGT
TCGGCAACCTGATTGCCCTGAGCCTGGGCCTGACCCCCAACTTCAAGAGCAACTTCGACCTGGCCGAGGA
TGCCAAACTGCAGCTGAGCAAGGACACCTACGACGACGACCTGGACAACCTGCTGGCCCAGATCGGCGAC
CAGTACGCCGACCTGTTTCTGGCCGCCAAGAACCTGTCCGACGCCATCCTGCTGAGCGACATCCTGAGAG
TGAACACCGAGATCACCAAGGCCCCCCTGAGCGCCTCTATGATCAAGAGATACGACGAGCACCACCAGGA
CCTGACCCTGCTGAAAGCTCTCGTGCGGCAGCAGCTGCCTGAGAAGTACAAAGAGATTTTCTTCGACCAG
AGCAAGAACGGCTACGCCGGCTACATTGACGGCGGAGCCAGCCAGGAAGAGTTCTACAAGTTCATCAAGC
CCATCCTGGAAAAGATGGACGGCACCGAGGAACTGCTCGTGAAGCTGAACAGAGAGGACCTGCTGCGGAA
GCAGCGGACCTTCGACAACGGCAGCATCCCCCACCAGATCCACCTGGGAGAGCTGCACGCCATTCTGCGG
CGGCAGGAAGATTTTTACCCATTCCTGAAGGACAACCGGGAAAAGATCGAGAAGATCCTGACCTTCCGCA
TCCCCTACTACGTGGGCCCTCTGGCCAGGGGAAACAGCAGATTCGCCTGGATGACCAGAAAGAGCGAGGA
AACCATCACCCCCTGGAACTTCGAGGAAGTGGTGGACAAGGGCGCTTCCGCCCAGAGCTTCATCGAGCGG
ATGACCAACTTCGATAAGAACCTGCCCAACGAGAAGGTGCTGCCCAAGCACAGCCTGCTGTACGAGTACT
TCACCGTGTATAACGAGCTGACCAAAGTGAAATACGTGACCGAGGGAATGAGAAAGCCCGCCTTCCTGAG
CGGCGAGCAGAAAAAGGCCATCGTGGACCTGCTGTTCAAGACCAACCGGAAAGTGACCGTGAAGCAGCTG
AAAGAGGACTACTTCAAGAAAATCGAGTGCTTCGACTCCGTGGAAATCTCCGGCGTGGAAGATCGGTTCA
ACGCCTCCCTGGGCACATACCACGATCTGCTGAAAATTATCAAGGACAAGGACTTCCTGGACAATGAGGA
AAACGAGGACATTCTGGAAGATATCGTGCTGACCCTGACACTGTTTGAGGACAGAGAGATGATCGAGGAA
CGGCTGAAAACCTATGCCCACCTGTTCGACGACAAAGTGATGAAGCAGCTGAAGCGGCGGAGATACACCG
GCTGGGGCAGGCTGAGCCGGAAGCTGATCAACGGCATCCGGGACAAGCAGTCCGGCAAGACAATCCTGGA
TTTCCTGAAGTCCGACGGCTTCGCCAACAGAAACTTCATGCAGCTGATCCACGACGACAGCCTGACCTTT
AAAGAGGACATCCAGAAAGCCCAGGTGTCCGGCCAGGGCGATAGCCTGCACGAGCACATTGCCAATCTGG
CCGGCAGCCCCGCCATTAAGAAGGGCATCCTGCAGACAGTGAAGGTGGTGGACGAGCTCGTGAAAGTGAT
GGGCCGGCACAAGCCCGAGAACATCGTGATCGAAATGGCCAGAGAGAACCAGACCACCCAGAAGGGACAG
AAGAACAGCCGCGAGAGAATGAAGCGGATCGAAGAGGGCATCAAAGAGCTGGGCAGCCAGATCCTGAAAG
AACACCCCGTGGAAAACACCCAGCTGCAGAACGAGAAGCTGTACCTGTACTACCTGCAGAATGGGCGGGA
TATGTACGTGGACCAGGAACTGGACATCAACCGGCTGTCCGACTACGATGTCGACGCCATCGTGCCTCAG
AGCTTTCTGAAGGACGACTCCATCGACAACAAGGTGCTGACCAGAAGCGACAAGAACCGGGGCAAGAGCG
ACAACGTGCCCTCCGAAGAGGTCGTGAAGAAGATGAAGAACTACTGGCGGCAGCTGCTGAACGCCAAGCT
GATTACCCAGAGAAAGTTCGACAATCTGACCAAGGCCGAGAGAGGCGGCCTGAGCGAACTGGATAAGGCC
GGCTTCATCAAGAGACAGCTGGTGGAAACCCGGCAGATCACAAAGCACGTGGCACAGATCCTGGACTCCC
GGATGAACACTAAGTACGACGAGAATGACAAGCTGATCCGGGAAGTGAAAGTGATCACCCTGAAGTCCAA
GCTGGTGTCCGATTTCCGGAAGGATTTCCAGTTTTACAAAGTGCGCGAGATCAACAACTACCACCACGCC
CACGACGCCTACCTGAACGCCGTCGTGGGAACCGCCCTGATCAAAAAGTACCCTAAGCTGGAAAGCGAGT
TCGTGTACGGCGACTACAAGGTGTACGACGTGCGGAAGATGATCGCCAAGAGCGAGCAGGAAATCGGCAA
GGCTACCGCCAAGTACTTCTTCTACAGCAACATCATGAACTTTTTCAAGACCGAGATTACCCTGGCCAAC
GGCGAGATCCGGAAGCGGCCTCTGATCGAGACAAACGGCGAAACCGGGGAGATCGTGTGGGATAAGGGCC
GGGATTTTGCCACCGTGCGGAAAGTGCTGAGCATGCCCCAAGTGAATATCGTGAAAAAGACCGAGGTGCA
GACAGGCGGCTTCAGCAAAGAGTCTATCCTGCCCAAGAGGAACAGCGATAAGCTGATCGCCAGAAAGAAG
GACTGGGACCCTAAGAAGTACGGCGGCTTCGACAGCCCCACCGTGGCCTATTCTGTGCTGGTGGTGGCCA
AAGTGGAAAAGGGCAAGTCCAAGAAACTGAAGAGTGTGAAAGAGCTGCTGGGGATCACCATCATGGAAAG
AAGCAGCTTCGAGAAGAATCCCATCGACTTTCTGGAAGCCAAGGGCTACAAAGAAGTGAAAAAGGACCTG
ATCATCAAGCTGCCTAAGTACTCCCTGTTCGAGCTGGAAAACGGCCGGAAGAGAATGCTGGCCTCTGCCG
GCGAACTGCAGAAGGGAAACGAACTGGCCCTGCCCTCCAAATATGTGAACTTCCTGTACCTGGCCAGCCA
CTATGAGAAGCTGAAGGGCTCCCCCGAGGATAATGAGCAGAAACAGCTGTTTGTGGAACAGCACAAGCAC
TACCTGGACGAGATCATCGAGCAGATCAGCGAGTTCTCCAAGAGAGTGATCCTGGCCGACGCTAATCTGG
ACAAAGTGCTGTCCGCCTACAACAAGCACCGGGATAAGCCCATCAGAGAGCAGGCCGAGAATATCATCCA
CCTGTTTACCCTGACCAATCTGGGAGCCCCTGCCGCCTTCAAGTACTTTGACACCACCATCGACCGGAAG
AGGTACACCAGCACCAAAGAGGTGCTGGACGCCACCCTGATCCACCAGAGCATCACCGGCCTGTACGAGA
CACGGATCGACCTGTCTCAGCTGGGAGGCGACAGCCCCAAGAAGAAGAGAAAGGTGGAGGCCAGCCTCGA
GTGCGAAAGCGGCGGGCCGGCCGACGCCCTTGACGATTTTGACTTAGACATGCTCCCAGCCGATGCCCTT
GACGACTTTGACCTTGATATGCTGCCTGCTGACGCTCTTGACGATTTTGACCTTGACATGCTCCCCGGGT
CACTACCCAGCGCTAGCGTCGAGTGCGAAAGCGGCGGGCCGGCCGACGCCCTTGACGATTTTGACTTAGA
CATGCTCCCAGCCGATGCCCTTGACGACTTTGACCTTGATATGCTGCCTGCTGACGCTCTTGACGATTTT
GACCTTGACATGCTCCCCGGGTCACTACCCAGCGCTAGCGTCGAGTGCGAAAGCGGCGGGCCGGCCGACG
CCCTTGACGATTTTGACTTAGACATGCTCCCAGCCGATGCCCTTGACGACTTTGACCTTGATATGCTGCC
TGCTGACGCTCTTGACGATTTTGACCTTGACATGCTCCCCGGGTCACTACCCAGCGCTAGCGTCGAGTGC
GAAAGCGGCGGGCCGGCCGACGCCCTTGACGATTTTGACTTAGACATGCTCCCAGCCGATGCCCTTGACG
ACTTTGACCTTGATATGCTGCCTGCTGACGCTCTTGACGATTTTGACCTTGACATGCTCCCCGGGTCACT
ACCCAGCGCTAGCGTCGACGGCTCCGGAGAGGGCAGAGGAAGTCTGCTAACATGCGGTGACGTCGAGGAG
AATCCTGGCCCAATCGATATGGTGAGCAAGGGCGAGGAGCTGTTCACCGGGGTGGTGCCCATCCTGGTCG
AGCTGGACGGCGACGTAAACGGCCACAAGTTCAGCGTGTCCGGCGAGGGCGAGGGCGATGCCACCTACGG
CAAGCTGACCCTGAAGTTCATCTGCACCACCGGCAAGCTGCCCGTGCCCTGGCCCACCCTCGTGACCACC
CTGACCTACGGCGTGCAGTGCTTCAGCCGCTACCCCGACCACATGAAGCAGCACGACTTCTTCAAGTCCG
CCATGCCCGAAGGCTACGTCCAGGAGCGCACCATCTTCTTCAAGGACGACGGCAACTACAAGACCCGCGC
CGAGGTGAAGTTCGAGGGCGACACCCTGGTGAACCGCATCGAGCTGAAGGGCATCGACTTCAAGGAGGAC
GGCAACATCCTGGGGCACAAGCTGGAGTACAACTACAACAGCCACAACGTCTATATCATGGCCGACAAGC
AGAAGAACGGCATCAAGGTGAACTTCAAGATCCGCCACAACATCGAGGACGGCAGCGTGCAGCTCGCCGA
CCACTACCAGCAGAACACCCCCATCGGCGACGGCCCCGTGCTGCTGCCCGACAACCACTACCTGAGCACC
CAGTCCGCCCTGAGCAAAGACCCCAACGAGAAGCGCGATCACATGGTCCTGCTGGAGTTCGTGACCGCCG
CCGGGATCACTCTCGGCATGGACGAGCTGTACAAGTAATTTAAAGAATTCAAGCTTCGGGGACTAGTCAT
ATGATAATCAACCTCTGGATTACAAAATTTGTGAAAGATTGACTGGTATTCTTAACTATGTTGCTCCTTT
TACGCTATGTGGATACGCTGCTTTAATGCCTTTGTATCATGCTATTGCTTCCCGTATGGCTTTCATTTTC
TCCTCCTTGTATAAATCCTGGTTGCTGTCTCTTTATGAGGAGTTGTGGCCCGTTGTCAGGCAACGTGGCG
TGGTGTGCACTGTGTTTGCTGACGCAACCCCCACTGGTTGGGGCATTGCCACCACCTGTCAGCTCCTTTC
CGGGACTTTCGCTTTCCCCCTCCCTATTGCCACGGCGGAACTCATCGCCGCCTGCCTTGCCCGCTGCTGG
ACAGGGGCTCGGCTGTTGGGCACTGACAATTCCGTGGTGTTGTCGGGGAAGCTGACGTCCTTTCCATGGC
TGCTCGCCTGTGTTGCCACCTGGATTCTGCGCGGGACGTCCTTCTGCTACGTCCCTTCGGCCCTCAATCC
AGCGGACCTTCCTTCCCGCGGCCTGCTGCCGGCTCTGCGGCCTCTTCCGCGTCTTCGCCTTCGCCCTCAG
ACGAGTCGGATCTCCCTTTGGGCCGCCTCCCCGCATCGGTAAATTCACTCCTCAGGTGCAGGCTGCCTAT
CAGAAGGTGGTGGCTGGTGTGGCCAATGCCCTGGCTCACAAATACCACTGAGATCTTTTTCCCTCTGCCA
AAAATTATGGGGACATCATGAAGCCCCTTGAGCATCTGACTTCTGGCTAATAAAGGAAATTTATTTTCAT
TGCAATAGTGTGTTGGAATTTTTTGTGTCTCTCACTCGGAAGGACATATGGGAGGGCAAATCATTTAAAA
CATCAGAATGAGTATTTGGTTTAGAGTTTGGCAACATATGCCCATATGCTGGCTGCCATGAACAAAGGTT
GGCTATAAAGAGGTCATCAGTATATGAAACAGCCCCCTGCTGTCCATTCCTTATTCCATAGAAAAGCCTT
GACTTGAGGTTAGATTTTTTTTATATTTTGTTTTGTGTTATTTTTTTCTTTAACATCCCTAAAATTTTCC
TTACATGTTTTACTAGCCAGATTTTTCCTCCTCTCCTGACTACTCCCAGTCATAGCTGTCCCTCTTCTCT
TATGGAGATCCCTCGACCTGCAGCCCAAGCTTGGCGTAATCATGGTCATAGCTGTTTCCTGTGTGAAATT
GTTATCCGCTCACAATTCCACACAACATACGAGCCGGAAGCATAAAGTGTAAAGCCTGGGGTGCCTAATG
AGTGAGCTAACTCACATTAATTGCGTTGCGCTCACTGCCCGCTTTCCAGTCGGGAAACCTGTCGTGCCAG
CGGATCTCAATTCCGATCATATTCAATAACCCTTAATATAACTTCGTATAATGTATGCTATACGAAGTTA
TTAGGTCTGAAGAGGAGTTTACGTCCAGCCAAGCTTAGGATCAATTCTCATGTTTGACAGCTTATCATCG
ATAAGCTGATCCTCACAGGCCGCACCCAGCTTTTCTTCCGTTGCCCCAGTAGCATCTCTGTCTGGTGACC
TTGAAGAGGAAGAGGAGGGGTCCCGAGAATCCCCATCCCTACCGTCCAGCAAAAAGGGGGACGAGGAATT
TGAGGCCTGGCTTGAGGCTCAGGACGCAAATCTTGAGGATGTTCAGCGGGAGTTTTCCGGGCTGCGAGTA
ATTGGTGATGAGGACGAGGATGGTTCGGAGGATGGGGAATTTTCAGACCTGGATCTGTCTGACAGCGACC
ATGAAGGGGATGAGGGTGGGGGGGCTGTTGGAGGGGGCAGGAGTCTGCACTCCCTGTATTCACTGAGCGT
CGTCTAATAAAGATGTCTATTGATCTCTTTTAGTGTGAATCATGTCTGACGAGGGGCCAGGTACAGGACC
TGGAAATGGCCTAGGAGAGAAGGGAGACACATCTGGACCAGAAGGCTCCGGCGGCAGTGGACCTCAAAGA
AGAGGGGGTGATAACCATGGACGAGGACGGGGAAGAGGACGAGGACGAGGAGGCGGAAGACCAGGAGCCC
CGGGCGGCTCAGGATCAGGGCCAAGACATAGAGATGGTGTCCGGAGACCCCAAAAACGTCCAAGTTGCAT
TGGCTGCAAAGGGACCCACGGTGGAACAGGAGCAGGAGCAGGAGCGGGAGGGGCAGGAGCAGGAGGGGCA
GGAGCAGGAGGAGGGGCAGGAGCAGGAGGAGGGGCAGGAGGGGCAGGAGGGGCAGGAGGGGCAGGAGCAG
GAGGAGGGGCAGGAGCAGGAGGAGGGGCAGGAGGGGCAGGAGGGGCAGGAGCAGGAGGAGGGGCAGGAGC
AGGAGGAGGGGCAGGAGGGGCAGGAGCAGGAGGAGGGGCAGGAGGGGCAGGAGGGGCAGGAGCAGGAGGA
GGGGCAGGAGCAGGAGGAGGGGCAGGAGGGGCAGGAGCAGGAGGAGGGGCAGGAGGGGCAGGAGGGGCAG
GAGCAGGAGGAGGGGCAGGAGCAGGAGGGGCAGGAGGGGCAGGAGGGGCAGGAGCAGGAGGGGCAGGAGC
AGGAGGAGGGGCAGGAGGGGCAGGAGGGGCAGGAGCAGGAGGGGCAGGAGCAGGAGGGGCAGGAGCAGGA
GGGGCAGGAGCAGGAGGGGCAGGAGGGGCAGGAGCAGGAGGGGCAGGAGGGGCAGGAGCAGGAGGGGCAG
GAGGGGCAGGAGCAGGAGGAGGGGCAGGAGGGGCAGGAGCAGGAGGAGGGGCAGGAGGGGCAGGAGCAGG
AGGGGCAGGAGGGGCAGGAGCAGGAGGGGCAGGAGGGGCAGGAGCAGGAGGGGCAGGAGGGGCAGGAGCA
GGAGGAGGGGCAGGAGCAGGAGGGGCAGGAGCAGGAGGTGGAGGCCGGGGTCGAGGAGGCAGTGGAGGCC
GGGGTCGAGGAGGTAGTGGAGGCCGGGGTCGAGGAGGTAGTGGAGGCCGCCGGGGTAGAGGACGTGAAAG
AGCCAGGGGGGGAAGTCGTGAAAGAGCCAGGGGGAGAGGTCGTGGACGTGGAGAAAAGAGGCCCAGGAGT
CCCAGTAGTCAGTCATCATCATCCGGGTCTCCACCGCGCAGGCCCCCTCCAGGTAGAAGGCCATTTTTCC
ACCCTGTAGGGGAAGCCGATTATTTTGAATACCACCAAGAAGGTGGCCCAGATGGTGAGCCTGACGTGCC
CCCGGGAGCGATAGAGCAGGGCCCCGCAGATGACCCAGGAGAAGGCCCAAGCACTGGACCCCGGGGTCAG
GGTGATGGAGGCAGGCGCAAAAAAGGAGGGTGGTTTGGAAAGCATCGTGGTCAAGGAGGTTCCAACCCGA
AATTTGAGAACATTGCAGAAGGTTTAAGAGCTCTCCTGGCTAGGAGTCACGTAGAAAGGACTACCGACGA
AGGAACTTGGGTCGCCGGTGTGTTCGTATATGGAGGTAGTAAGACCTCCCTTTACAACCTAAGGCGAGGA
ACTGCCCTTGCTATTCCACAATGTCGTCTTACACCATTGAGTCGTCTCCCCTTTGGAATGGCCCCTGGAC
CCGGCCCACAACCTGGCCCGCTAAGGGAGTCCATTGTCTGTTATTTCATGGTCTTTTTACAAACTCATAT
ATTTGCTGAGGTTTTGAAGGATGCGATTAAGGACCTTGTTATGACAAAGCCCGCTCCTACCTGCAATATC
AGGGTGACTGTGTGCAGCTTTGACGATGGAGTAGATTTGCCTCCCTGGTTTCCACCTATGGTGGAAGGGG
CTGCCGCGGAGGGTGATGACGGAGATGACGGAGATGAAGGAGGTGATGGAGATGAGGGTGAGGAAGGGCA
GGAGTGATGTAACTTGTTAGGAGACGCCCTCAATCGTATTAAAAGCCGTGTATTCCCCCGCACTAAAGAA
TAAATCCCCAGTAGACATCATGCGTGCTGTTGGTGTATTTCTGGCCATCTGTCTTGTCACCATTTTCGTC
CTCCCAACATGGGGCAATTGCCGGAACCCTTAATATAACTTCGTATAATGTATGCTATACGAAGTTATTA
GGTCCCTCGAAGAGGTTCACTAGCGGATCTCAATTGGGCATACCCATGTTGTCACGTCACTCAGCTCCGC
GCTCAACACCTTCTCGCGTTGGAAAACATTAGCGACATTTACCTGGTGAGCAATCAGACATGCGACGGCT
TTAGCCTGGCCTCCTTAAATTCACCTAAGAATGGGAGCAACCAGCAGGAAAAGGACAAGCAGCGAAAATT
CACGCCCCCTTGGGAGGTGGCGGCATATGCAAAGGATAGCACTCCCACTCTACTACTGGGTATCATATGC
TGACTGTATATGCATGAGGATAGCATATGCTACCCGGATACAGATTAGGATAGCATATACTACCCAGATA
TAGATTAGGATAGCATATGCTACCCAGATATAGATTAGGATAGCCTATGCTACCCAGATATAAATTAGGA
TAGCATATACTACCCAGATATAGATTAGGATAGCATATGCTACCCAGATATAGATTAGGATAGCCTATGC
TACCCAGATATAGATTAGGATAGCATATGCTACCCAGATATAGATTAGGATAGCATATGCTATCCAGATA
TTTGGGTAGTATATGCTACCCAGATATAAATTAGGATAGCATATACTACCCTAATCTCTATTAGGATAGC
ATATGCTACCCGGATACAGATTAGGATAGCATATACTACCCAGATATAGATTAGGATAGCATATGCTACC
CAGATATAGATTAGGATAGCCTATGCTACCCAGATATAAATTAGGATAGCATATACTACCCAGATATAGA
TTAGGATAGCATATGCTACCCAGATATAGATTAGGATAGCCTATGCTACCCAGATATAGATTAGGATAGC
ATATGCTATCCAGATATTTGGGTAGTATATGCTACCCATGGCAACATTAGCCCACCGTGCTCTCAGCGAC
CTCGTGAATATGAGGACCAACAACCCTGTGCTTGGCGCTCAGGCGCAAGTGTGTGTAATTTGTCCTCCAG
ATCGCAGCAATCGCGCCCCTATCTTGGCCCGCCCACCTACTTATGCAGGTATTCCCCGGGGTGCCATTAG
TGGTTTTGTGGGCAAGTGGTTTGACCGCAGTGGTTAGCGGGGTTACAATCAGCCAAGTTATTACACCCTT
ATTTTACAGTCCAAAACCGCAGGGCGGCGTGTGGGGGCTGACGCGTGCCCCCACTCCACAATTTCAAAAA
AAAGAGTGGCCACTTGTCTTTGTTTATGGGCCCCATTGGCGTGGAGCCCCGTTTAATTTTCGGGGGTGTT
AGAGACAACCAGTGGAGTCCGCTGCTGTCGGCGTCCACTCTCTTTCCCCTTGTTACAAATAGAGTGTAAC
AACATGGTTCACCTGTCTTGGTCCCTGCCTGGGACACATCTTAATAACCCCAGTATCATATTGCACTAGG
ATTATGTGTTGCCCATAGCCATAAATTCGTGTGAGATGGACATCCAGTCTTTACGGCTTGTCCCCACCCC
ATGGATTTCTATTGTTAAAGATATTCAGAATGTTTCATTCCTACACTAGTATTTATTGCCCAAGGGGTTT
GTGAGGGTTATATTGGTGTCATAGCACAATGCCACCACTGAACCCCCCGTCCAAATTTTATTCTGGGGGC
GTCACCTGAAACCTTGTTTTCGAGCACCTCACATACACCTTACTGTTCACAACTCAGCAGTTATTCTATT
AGCTAAACGAAGGAGAATGAAGAAGCAGGCGAAGATTCAGGAGAGTTCACTGCCCGCTCCTTGATCTTCA
GCCACTGCCCTTGTGACTAAAATGGTTCACTACCCTCGTGGAATCCTGACCCCATGTAAATAAAACCGTG
ACAGCTCATGGGGTGGGAGATATCGCTGTTCCTTAGGACCCTTTTACTAACCCTAATTCGATAGCATATG
CTTCCCGTTGGGTAACATATGCTATTGAATTAGGGTTAGTCTGGATAGTATATACTACTACCCGGGAAGC
ATATGCTACCCGTTTAGGGTTAACAAGGGGGCCTTATAAACACTATTGCTAATGCCCTCTTGAGGGTCCG
CTTATCGGTAGCTACACAGGCCCCTCTGATTGACGTTGGTGTAGCCTCCCGTAGTCTTCCTGGGCCCCTG
GGAGGTACATGTCCCCCAGCATTGGTGTAAGAGCTTCAGCCAAGAGTTACACATAAAGGCAATGTTGTGT
TGCAGTCCACAGACTGCAAAGTCTGCTCCAGGATGAAAGCCACTCAGTGTTGGCAAATGTGCACATCCAT
TTATAAGGATGTCAACTACAGTCAGAGAACCCCTTTGTGTTTGGTCCCCCCCCGTGTCACATGTGGAACA
GGGCCCAGTTGGCAAGTTGTACCAACCAACTGAAGGGATTACATGCACTGCCCCGCGAAGAAGGGGCAGA
GATGTCGTAGTCAGGTTTAGTTCGTCCGGGGCGGGGCATCGATCCTCTAGAGTCGACGCTAGCGGATCCG
ACGCCGCCATCTCTAGGCCCGCGCCGGCCCCCTCGCACAGACTTGTGGGAGAAGCTCGGCTACTCCCCTG
CCCCGGTTAATTTGCATATAATATTTCCTAGTAACTATAGAGGCTTAATGTGCGATAAAAGACAGATAAT
CTGTTCTTTTTAATACTAGCTACATTTTACATGATAGGCTTGGATTTCTATAAGAGATACAAATACTAAA
TTATTATTTTAAAAAACAGCACAAAAGGAAACTCACCCTAACTGTAAAGTAATTGTGTGTTTTGAGACTA
TAAATATCCCTTGGAGAAAAGCCTTGTTTGGGCCGACTCCAGTGGTAATCTACTTCAAGAGAGTAGATTA
CCACTGGAGTCTTTTTTGGAATTCCTGCAGCCCGGGGGATCCGCTGCATTAATGAATCGGCCAACGCGCG
GGGAGAGGCGGTTTGCGTATTGGGCGCTCTTCCGCTTCCTCGCTCACTGACTCGCTGCGCTCGGTCGTTC
GGCTGCGGCGAGCGGTATCAGCTCACTCAAAGGCGGTAATACGGTTATCCACAGAATCAGGGGATAACGC
AGGAAAGAACATGTGAGCAAAAGGCCAGCAAAAGGCCAGGAACCGTAAAAAGGCCGCGTTGCTGGCGTTT
TTCCATAGGCTCCGCCCCCCTGACGAGCATCACAAAAATCGACGCTCAAGTCAGAGGTGGCGAAACCCGA
CAGGACTATAAAGATACCAGGCGTTTCCCCCTGGAAGCTCCCTCGTGCGCTCTCCTGTTCCGACCCTGCC
GCTTACCGGATACCTGTCCGCCTTTCTCCCTTCGGGAAGCGTGGCGCTTTCTCATAGCTCACGCTGTAGG
TATCTCAGTTCGGTGTAGGTCGTTCGCTCCAAGCTGGGCTGTGTGCACGAACCCCCCGTTCAGCCCGACC
GCTGCGCCTTATCCGGTAACTATCGTCTTGAGTCCAACCCGGTAAGACACGACTTATCGCCACTGGCAGC
AGCCACTGGTAACAGGATTAGCAGAGCGAGGTATGTAGGCGGTGCTACAGAGTTCTTGAAGTGGTGGCCT
AACTACGGCTACACTAGAAGAACAGTATTTGGTATCTGCGCTCTGCTGAAGCCAGTTACCTTCGGAAAAA
GAGTTGGTAGCTCTTGATCCGGCAAACAAACCACCGCTGGTAGCGGTGGTTTTTTTGTTTGCAAGCAGCA
GATTACGCGCAGAAAAAAAGGATCTCAAGAAGATCCTTTGATCTTTTCTACGGGGTCTGACGCTCAGTGG
AACGAAAACTCACGTTAAGGGATTTTGGTCATGAGATTATCAAAAAGGATCTTCACCTAGATCCTTTTAA
ATTAAAAATGAAGTTTTAAATCAATCTAAAGTATATATGAGTAAACTTGGTCTGACAGTTACCAATGCTT
AATCAGTGAGGCACCTATCTCAGCGATCTGTCTATTTCGTTCATCCATAGTTGCCTGACTCCCCGTCGTG
TAGATAACTACGATACGGGAGGGCTTACCATCTGGCCCCAGTGCTGCAATGATACCGCGAGACCCACGCT
CACCGGCTCCAGATTTATCAGCAATAAACCAGCCAGCCGGAAGGGCCGAGCGCAGAAGTGGTCCTGCAAC
TTTATCCGCCTCCATCCAGTCTATTAATTGTTGCCGGGAAGCTAGAGTAAGTAGTTCGCCAGTTAATAGT
TTGCGCAACGTTGTTGCCATTGCTACAGGCATCGTGGTGTCACGCTCGTCGTTTGGTATGGCTTCATTCA
GCTCCGGTTCCCAACGATCAAGGCGAGTTACATGATCCCCCATGTTGTGCAAAAAAGCGGTTAGCTCCTT
CGGTCCTCCGATCGTTGTCAGAAGTAAGTTGGCCGCAGTGTTATCACTCATGGTTATGGCAGCACTGCAT
AATTCTCTTACTGTCATGCCATCCGTAAGATGCTTTTCTGTGACTGGTGAGTACTCAACCAAGTCATTCT
GAGAATAGTGTATGCGGCGACCGAGTTGCTCTTGCCCGGCGTCAATACGGGATAATACCGCGCCACATAG
CAGAACTTTAAAAGTGCTCATCATTGGAAAACGTTCTTCGGGGCGAAAACTCTCAAGGATCTTACCGCTG
TTGAGATCCAGTTCGATGTAACCCACTCGTGCACCCAACTGATCTTCAGCATCTTTTACTTTCACCAGCG
TTTCTGGGTGAGCAAAAACAGGAAGGCAAAATGCCGCAAAAAAGGGAATAAGGGCGACACGGAAATGTTG
AATACTCATACTCTTCCTTTTTCAATATTATTGAAGCATTTATCAGGGTTATTGTCTCATGAGCGGATAC
ATATTTGAATGTATTTAGAAAAATAAACAAATAGGGGTTCCGCGCACATTTCCCCGAAAAGTGCCACCTG
G
