>Addgene plasmid #69535 | pCXLE-dCas9VP192-T2A-EGFP-shP53 | addgene partial sequence | sequence record 125655 | pBR322ori-F 5'-GGGAAACGCCTGGTATCTTT-3'
TGACTTGAGCGTCGATTTTTGTGATGCTCGTCAGGGGGGCGGAGCCTATGGAAAAACGCCAGCAACGCGG
CCTTTTTACGGTTCCTGGCCTTTTGCTGGCCTTTTGCTCACATGTTCTTTCCTGCGTTATCCCCTGATTC
TGTGGATAACCGTATTACCGCCTTTGAGTGAGCTGATACCGCTCGCCGCAGCCGAACGACCGAGCGCAGC
GAGTCAGTGAGCGAGGAAGCGGAA
