>Addgene plasmid #69535 | pCXLE-dCas9VP192-T2A-EGFP-shP53 | addgene partial sequence | sequence record 127305 | CM009-Cas9-M-R      5'-GAAGTTTCTGTTGGCGAAGC      -3'
AACAGGTGGGCATAGGTTTTCAGCCGTTCCTCGATCATCTCTCTGTCCTCAAACAGTGTCAGGGTCAGCA
CGATATCTTCCAGAATGTCCTCGTTTTCCT
