>Addgene plasmid #69535 | pCXLE-dCas9VP192-T2A-EGFP-shP53 | addgene partial sequence | sequence record 127306 | dCas9-F2 5'-CCAAAGAGGTGCTGGACG-3'
CGGCCTGTACGAGACACGGATCGACCTGTCTCAGCTGGGAGGCGACAGCCCCAAGAAGAAGAGAAAGGTG
GAGGCCAGCCTCGAGTGCGAAAGCGGCGGGCCGGCCGACGCCCTTGACGATTTTGACTTAGACATGCTCC
CAGCCGATGCCCTTGACGACTTTGACCTTGATATGCTGCCTGCTGACGCTCTTGACGATTTTGACCTTGA
CATGCTCCCCGGGTCACTACCCAGCGCTAGCGTCGAGTGCGAAAGCGGCGGGCCGGCCGACGCCCTTGAC
GATTTTGACTTAGACATGCTCCCAGCCGATGCCCTTGACGACTTTGACCTTGATATGCTGCCTGCTGACG
CTCTTGACGATTTTGACCTTGACATGCTCCCCGGGTCACTACCCAGCGCTAGCGTCGAGTGCGAAAGCGG
CGGGCCGGCCGACGCCCTTGACGATTTTGACTTAGACATGCTCCCAGCCGATGCCCTTGACGACTTTGAC
CTTGATATGCTGCCTGCTGACGCTCTTGACGATTTTGACCTTGACATGCTCCCCGGGTCACTACCCAGCG
CTAGCGTCGAGTGCGAAAGCGGCGGGCCGGCCGACGCCCTTGACGATTTTGACTTAGACATGCTCCCAGC
CGATGCCCTTGACGACTTTGACCTTGATATGCTGCCTGCTGACGCTCTTGACGATTTTGACCTTGACATG
CTCCCCGGGTCACTACCCAGCGCTAGCGTC
