>Addgene plasmid #69535 | pCXLE-dCas9VP192-T2A-EGFP-shP53 | addgene partial sequence | sequence record 128684 | EXFP-R 5'-GTCTTGTAGTTGCCGTCGTC-3'
CCTTCGGGCATGGCGGACTTGAAGAAGTCGTGCTGCTTCATGTGGTCGGGGTAGCGGCTGAAGCACTGCA
CGCCGTAGGTCAGGGTGGTCACGAGGGTGGGCCAGGGCACGGGCAGCTTGCCGGTGGTGCAGATGAACTT
CAGGGTCAGCTTGCCGTAGGTGGCATCGCCCTCGCCCTCGCCGGACACGCTGAACTTGTGGCCGTTTACG
TCGCCGTCCAGCTCGACCAGGATGGGCACCACCCCGGTGAACAGCTCCTCGCCCTTGCTCACCATATCGA
TTGGGCCAGGATTCTCCTCGACGTCACCGCATGTTAGCAGACTTCCTCTGCCCTCTCCGGAGCCGTCGAC
GCTAGCGCTGGGTAGTGACCCGGGGAGCATGTCAAGGTCAAAATCGTCAAGAGCGTCAGCAGGCAGCATA
TCAAGGTCAAAGTCGTCAAGGGCATCGGCTGGGAGCATGTCTAAGTCAAAATCGTCAAGGGCGTCGGCCG
GCCCGCCGCTTTCGCACTCGACGCTAGCGCTGGGTAGTGACCCGGGGAGCATGTCAAGGTCAAAATCGTC
AAGAGCGTCAGCAGGCAGCATATCAAGGTCAAAGTCGTCAAGGGCATCGGCTGGGAGCATGTCTAAGTCA
AAATCGTCAAGGGCGTCGGCCGGCCCGCCGCTTTCGCACTCGACGCTAGCGCTGGGTAGTGACCCGGGGA
GCATGTCAAGGTCAAAATCGTCAAGAGCGTCAGCAGGCAGCATATCAAGGTCAAAGTCGTCAAGGGCATC
GGCTGGGAGCATGTCTAAGTCAAAATCGTCAAGGGCGTCGGCCGGCCCGCCGCTTTCGCACTCGA
