>Addgene plasmid #69535 | pCXLE-dCas9VP192-T2A-EGFP-shP53 | addgene partial sequence | sequence record 128701 | EBVori-F 5'-CCACTCAGTGTTGGCAAATG-3'
CCGCCATCTCTAGGCCCGCGCCGGCCCCCTCGCACAGACTTGTGGGAGAAGCTCGGCTACTCCCCTGCCC
CGGTTAATTTGCATATAATATTTCCTAGTAACTATAGAGGCTTAATGTGCGATAAAG
